Addgene plasmid #196206: pmiRNA1-OE-METTL16-sgMETTL16-MUT1
Purpose: overexpress mutant METTL16
Depositing lab: Jianjun Chen. Depositing organization: Beckman Research Institute of the City of Hope.
Backbone
  Vector backbone: pmiRNA1
  Vector type: Lentiviral
Growth in bacteria
  Bacterial resistance: Ampicillin, 100 μg/mL
  Growth temperature: 37°C
  Growth strain: NEB Stable
  Copy number: High Copy
Gene/Insert
  Gene/Insert name: Synonymous mutation of METTL16 ORF
  Species: H. sapiens (human)
  Mutation: Synonymous mutation
  Entrez Gene: METTL16 (a.k.a. METT10D)
Resource information
  A portion of this plasmid was derived from a plasmid made by: Dr. Nicholas Conrad
Terms and licenses: Academic/Nonprofit Terms; Industry Terms: Not Available to Industry
How to cite: pmiRNA1-OE-METTL16-sgMETTL16-MUT1 was a gift from Jianjun Chen (Addgene plasmid # 196206 ; http://n2t.net/addgene:196206 ; RRID:Addgene_196206)
