[The description below was written by a language model from this plasmid's Addgene catalogue record and pLannotate feature annotations shown in this document.]
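Description:
pmiRNA1-OE-METTL16-sgMETTL16-MUT1 is a third-generation-style HIV-1-based lentiviral transfer plasmid built on the pmiRNA1 backbone for expressing human METTL16 (also known as METT10D) in mammalian cells. It is maintained in E. coli through a high-copy ColE1/pUC-type origin and selected with ampicillin via the β-lactamase gene. Remnants of lac, rop and bom sequences reflect the cloning-vector ancestry of the backbone. An SV40 origin and SV40 polyadenylation signal lie downstream of the viral cassette.

Viral genomic RNA is driven by an RSV promoter fused to a truncated 5' LTR. This arrangement makes packaging Tat-independent. It is followed by the Ψ packaging signal with a gag fragment, the Rev response element for nuclear export, and the cPPT/CTS, which aids nuclear import of the provirus. A truncated 3' LTR closes the cassette.

Within the cassette, a CMV promoter drives an N-terminally 3xFLAG-tagged METTL16 open reading frame. A second unit, consisting of the EF-1α core promoter with an HTLV-1 LTR-derived segment, expresses copGFP so that transduced cells can be identified or sorted. A WPRE downstream enhances transcript expression.

The record describes the insert as a METTL16 ORF carrying synonymous mutations. The name suggests these changes alter a METTL16-targeting sgRNA recognition site without changing the protein, which would suit rescue experiments in CRISPR-edited cells. However, the record does not specify the mutated positions or state this purpose explicitly, giving the use only as overexpression of mutant METTL16. No sgRNA cassette or U6 promoter is annotated in the feature table.
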