Features (pLannotate 1.2.2; 29 found; start..end, strand, type, name):
      1..227     +  promoter       RSV promoter: Rous sarcoma virus enhancer/promoter
    228..408     +  LTR            5' LTR (truncated): truncated 5' long terminal repeat (LTR) from HIV-1
    455..580     +  misc_feature   HIV-1 Ψ: packaging signal of human immunodeficiency virus type 1
    564..902     +  CDS            HIV-1 gag (fragment): gag protein from human immunodeficiency virus 1; gag
   1073..1306    +  misc_feature   RRE: The Rev response element (RRE) of HIV-1 allows for Rev-dependent mRNA export from the nucleus to the cytoplasm.
   1683..1783    +  CDS            Rev (fragment): human immunodeficiency virus 1 (HIV-1) Rev protein; rev; enhances nuclear export of unspliced and incompletely spliced viral mRNAs
   1802..1918    +  misc_feature   cPPT/CTS: central polypurine tract and central termination sequence of HIV-1
   1931..2007    +  enhancer       CMV enhancer (fragment): human cytomegalovirus immediate early enhancer
   2008..2211    +  promoter       CMV promoter: human cytomegalovirus (CMV) immediate early promoter
   2290..2355    +  CDS            3xFLAG: three tandem FLAG® epitope tags, followed by an enterokinase cleavage site
   2356..4038    +  CDS            METTL16: MET16_HUMAN - Also known as METT10D From Homo sapiens (Human).
   4083..4294    +  promoter       EF-1α core promoter: core promoter for human elongation factor EF-1α
   4307..4575    +  LTR            5' LTR (truncated): truncated 5' long terminal repeat (LTR) from human T-cell leukemia virus (HTLV) type 1
   4632..5296    +  CDS            CopGFP (fragment): green fluorescent protein 2 from Pontellina plumata, also known as ppluGFP2 (Shagin et al., 2004)
   5375..5963    +  misc_feature   WPRE: woodchuck hepatitis virus posttranscriptional regulatory element
   5958..6065    +  CDS            nef (fragment): NEF_SIVS4 - Experimental evidence at protein level: Swiss-Prot protein existence level 1. Interferes with TCR signaling from the cell membrane. Interacts with CD247/TCRZ (TCR zeta chain) and exert potent down- regulation of cell surface TCR/CD3 complexes. From Simian immunodeficiency virus (isolate F236/smH4) (SIV-sm) (Simian immunodeficiency virus sooty mangabey monkey).
   6090..6270    +  LTR            5' LTR (truncated): truncated 5' long terminal repeat (LTR) from HIV-1
   6342..6463    +  polyA_signal   SV40 poly(A) signal: SV40 polyadenylation signal
   6503..6638    +  rep_origin     SV40 ori: SV40 origin of replication
   6695..6711    -  protein_bind   lac operator: The lac repressor binds to the lac operator to inhibit transcription in E. coli. This inhibition can be relieved by adding lactose or isopropyl-β-D-thiogalactopyranoside (IPTG). lac repressor encoded by lacI
   6719..6749    -  promoter       lac promoter: promoter for the E. coli lac operon
   6764..6785    -  protein_bind   CAP binding site: CAP binding activates transcription in the presence of cAMP. E. coli catabolite activator protein
   6798..6890    -  CDS            lacI (fragment): lac repressor; lacI; The lac repressor binds to the lac operator to inhibit transcription in E. coli. This inhibition can be relieved by adding lactose or isopropyl-β-D-thiogalactopyranoside (IPTG).
   7073..7661    -  rep_origin     ori: high-copy-number ColE1/pMB1/pBR322/pUC origin of replication
   7832..8692    -  CDS            AmpR: β-lactamase; bla; confers resistance to ampicillin, carbenicillin, and related antibiotics
   8693..8797    -  promoter       AmpR promoter: bla
   8892..8927    +  CDS            rop (fragment): Rop protein, which maintains plasmids at low copy number; rop
   9029..9128    +  misc_feature   bom (fragment): basis of mobility region from pBR322
   9134..9288    -  CDS            lacZα (fragment): LacZα fragment of β-galactosidase; lacZ fragment
>Addgene plasmid #196206 | pmiRNA1-OE-METTL16-sgMETTL16-MUT1 | addgene full sequence | sequence record 383832 | Addgene NGS Result
TGTAGTCTTATGCAATACTCTTGTAGTCTTGCAACATGGTAACGATGAGTTAGCAACATGCCTTACAAGG
AGAGAAAAAGCACCGTGCATGCCGATTGGTGGAAGTAAGGTGGTACGATCGTGCCTTATTAGGAAGGCAA
CAGACGGGTCTGACATGGATTGGACGAACCACTGAATTGCCGCATTGCAGAGATATTGTATTTAAGTGCC
TAGCTCGATACATAAACGGGTCTCTCTGGTTAGACCAGATCTGAGCCTGGGAGCTCTCTGGCTAACTAGG
GAACCCACTGCTTAAGCCTCAATAAAGCTTGCCTTGAGTGCTTCAAGTAGTGTGTGCCCGTCTGTTGTGT
GACTCTGGTAACTAGAGATCCCTCAGACCCTTTTAGTCAGTGTGGAAAATCTCTAGCAGTGGCGCCCGAA
CAGGGACTTGAAAGCGAAAGGGAAACCAGAGGAGCTCTCTCGACGCAGGACTCGGCTTGCTGAAGCGCGC
ACGGCAAGAGGCGAGGGGCGGCGACTGGTGAGTACGCCAAAAATTTTGACTAGCGGAGGCTAGAAGGAGA
GAGATGGGTGCGAGAGCGTCAGTATTAAGCGGGGGAGAATTAGATCGCGATGGGAAAAAATTCGGTTAAG
GCCAGGGGGAAAGAAAAAATATAAATTAAAACATATAGTATGGGCAAGCAGGGAGCTAGAACGATTCGCA
GTTAATCCTGGCCTGTTAGAAACATCAGAAGGCTGTAGACAAATACTGGGACAGCTACAACCATCCCTTC
AGACAGGATCAGAAGAACTTAGATCATTATATAATACAGTAGCAACCCTCTATTGTGTGCATCAAAGGAT
AGAGATAAAAGACACCAAGGAAGCTTTAGACAAGATAGAGGAAGAGCAAAACAAAAGTAAGACCACCGCA
CAGCAAGCGGCCACTGATCTTCAGACCTGGAGGAGGAGATATGAGGGACAATTGGAGAAGTGAATTATAT
AAATATAAAGTAGTAAAAATTGAACCATTAGGAGTAGCACCCACCAAGGCAAAGAGAAGAGTGGTGCAGA
GAGAAAAAAGAGCAGTGGGAATAGGAGCTTTGTTCCTTGGGTTCTTGGGAGCAGCAGGAAGCACTATGGG
CGCAGCGTCAATGACGCTGACGGTACAGGCCAGACAATTATTGTCTGGTATAGTGCAGCAGCAGAACAAT
TTGCTGAGGGCTATTGAGGCGCAACAGCATCTGTTGCAACTCACAGTCTGGGGCATCAAGCAGCTCCAGG
CAAGAATCCTGGCTGTGGAAAGATACCTAAAGGATCAACAGCTCCTGGGGATTTGGGGTTGCTCTGGAAA
ACTCATTTGCACCACTGCTGTGCCTTGGAATGCTAGTTGGAGTAATAAATCTCTGGAACAGATTTGGAAT
CACACGACCTGGATGGAGTGGGACAGAGAAATTAACAATTACACAAGCTTAATACACTCCTTAATTGAAG
AATCGCAAAACCAGCAAGAAAAGAATGAACAAGAATTATTGGAATTAGATAAATGGGCAAGTTTGTGGAA
TTGGTTTAACATAACAAATTGGCTGTGGTATATAAAATTATTCATAATGATAGTAGGAGGCTTGGTAGGT
TTAAGAATAGTTTTTGCTGTACTTTCTATAGTGAATAGAGTTAGGCAGGGATATTCACCATTATCGTTTC
AGACCCACCTCCCAACCCCGAGGGGACCCGACAGGCCCGAAGGAATAGAAGAAGAAGGTGGAGAGAGAGA
CAGAGACAGATCCATTCGATTAGTGAACGGATCTCGACGGTATCGGTTAACTTTTAAAAGAAAAGGGGGG
ATTGGGGGGTACAGTGCAGGGGAAAGAATAGTAGACATAATAGCAACAGACATACAAACTAAAGAATTAC
AAAAACAAATTACAAAATTCAAAATTTTATCGATACTAGTATTATGCCCAGTACATGACCTTATGGGACT
TTCCTACTTGGCAGTACATCTACGTATTAGTCATCGCTATTACCATGGTGATGCGGTTTTGGCAGTACAT
CAATGGGCGTGGATAGCGGTTTGACTCACGGGGATTTCCAAGTCTCCACCCCATTGACGTCAATGGGAGT
TTGTTTTGGCACCAAAATCAACGGGACTTTCCAAAATGTCGTAACAACTCCGCCCCATTGACGCAAATGG
GCGGTAGGCGTGTACGGTGGGAGGTTTATATAAGCAGAGCTCGTTTAGTGAACCGTCAGATCGCCTGGAG
ACGCCATCCACGCTGTTTTGACCTCCATAGAAGATTCTAGGCCACCATGGACTACAAAGACCATGACGGT
GATTATAAAGATCATGACATCGACTACAAGGACGACGACGACAAGGCTCTGAGTAAATCAATGCATGCAA
GAAATAGATACAAGGACAAACCTCCTGACTTTGCATATCTGGCATCCAAATATCCAGATTTTAAGCAGCA
TGTTCAGATAAATCTGAATGGAAGAGTGAGCCTTAATTTTAAAGACCCCGAAGCAGTCAGAGCTCTGACG
TGTACTCTCCTAAGGGAAGATTTTGGACTTTCTATTGATATTCCATTGGAGAGACTAATTCCCACAGTTC
CCTTGCGCTTGAATTACATCCACTGGGTAGAAGATCTGATCGGTCACCAGGATTCTGACAAAAGTACTCT
CCGAAGAGGAATTGACATAGGCACGGGGGCATCTTGCATCTACCCCTTACTTGGAGCAACCTTGAATGGC
TGGTACTTTTTGGCTACCGAAGTGGATGATATGTGTTTCAACTATGCAAAGAAAAATGTGGAACAGAATA
ACTTATCTGATCTCATAAAAGTGGTGAAAGTGCCACAGAAGACACTCCTGATGGATGCTCTTAAAGAAGA
ATCTGAGATAATCTATGACTTTTGCATGTGCAACCCTCCCTTTTTTGCCAATCAATTGGAAGCCAAGGGA
GTAAACTCACGAAATCCTCGAAGACCTCCGCCTAGTTCTGTTAATACAGGAGGCATCACAGAGATCATGG
CAGAAGGAGGTGAATTAGAGTTTGTTAAAAGGATCATCCATGACAGTCTACAACTTAAAAAAAGATTAAG
ATGGTATAGCTGCATGCTGGGAAAGAAATGCAGCCTGGCGCCTCTGAAGGAGGAGCTTCGCATACAAGGG
GTTCCCAAAGTAACGTACACTGAATTCTGTCAAGGTCGGACAATGAGATGGGCCTTAGCTTGGAGTTTTT
ATGATGATGTCACAGTACCATCACCACCAAGTAAGCGAAGAAAATTAGAGAAACCGAGAAAACCCATAAC
ATTCGTGGTGCTGGCGTCCGTGATGAAGGAATTATCCCTCAAAGCATCACCTCTGCGCTCGGAGACGGCG
GAAGGCATAGTCGTTGTCACGACATGGATTGAAAAAATTCTCACTGATTTGAAGGTCCAGCATAAACGAG
TTCCCTGTGGAAAAGAGGAAGTCAGCCTTTTCCTAACGGCCATAGAAAACTCCTGGATTCATTTAAGGAG
AAAGAAAAGAGAGCGTGTGAGACAGCTGAGAGAAGTTCCCCGAGCTCCTGAGGACGTCATTCAGGCCTTG
GAAGAGAAAAAGCCCACCCCCAAAGAGTCTGGCAATAGCCAAGAACTGGCCAGGGGCCCCCAGGAGAGGA
CCCCCTGTGGGCCTGCTCTGCGGGAAGGCGAGGCTGCCGCTGTGGAGGGCCCGTGCCCGAGCCAGGAGTC
CCTGTCCCAGGAGGAAAACCCGGAACCCACGGAGGATGAAAGGAGTGAGGAAAAGGGAGGGGTGGAGGTT
TTGGAAAGTTGTCAAGGCTCTAGCAACGGAGCCCAGGACCAAGAGGCTTCTGAGCAGTTCGGCAGCCCAG
TGGCTGAAAGGGGGAAACGTCTCCCAGGAGTGGCCGGACAGTACCTGTTTAAGTGTTTGATAAACGTTAA
GAAGGAGGTGGACGATGCCTTAGTGGAGATGCACTGGGTTGAGGGCCAGAACAGGGATCTGATGAACCAG
CTTTGCACCTACATACGTAACCAAATTTTCAGGCTTGTTGCAGTTAACTAGGCGGCCGCGAAGGATCTGC
GATCGCTCCGGTGCCCGTCAGTGGGCAGAGCGCACATCGCCCACAGTCCCCGAGAAGTTGGGGGGAGGGG
TCGGCAATTGAACGGGTGCCTAGAGAAGGTGGCGCGGGGTAAACTGGGAAAGTGATGTCGTGTACTGGCT
CCGCCTTTTTCCCGAGGGTGGGGGAGAACCGTATATAAGTGCAGTAGTCGCCGTGAACGTTCTTTTTCGC
AACGGGTTTGCCGCCAGAACACAGCTGAAGCTTCGAGGGGCTCGCATCTCTCCTTCACGCGCCCGCCGCC
CTACCTGAGGCCGCCATCCACGCCGGTTGAGTCGCGTTCTGCCGCCTCCCGCCTGTGGTGCCTCCTGAAC
TGCGTCCGCCGTCTAGGTAAGTTTAAAGCTCAGGTCGAGACCGGGCCTTTGTCCGGCGCTCCCTTGGAGC
CTACCTAGACTCAGCCGGCTCTCCACGCTTTGCCTGACCCTGCTTGCTCAACTCTACGTCTTTGTTTCGT
TTTCTGTTCTGCGCCGTTACAGATCCAAGCTGTGACCGGCGCCTACGCTAGACGCCACCATGGAGAGCGA
CGAGAGCGGCCTGCCCGCCATGGAGATCGAGTGCCGCATCACCGGCACCCTGAACGGCGTGGAGTTCGAG
CTGGTGGGCGGCGGAGAGGGCACCCCCAAGCAGGGCCGCATGACCAACAAGATGAAGAGCACCAAAGGCG
CCCTGACCTTCAGCCCCTACCTGCTGAGCCACGTGATGGGCTACGGCTTCTACCACTTCGGCACCTACCC
CAGCGGCTACGAGAACCCCTTCCTGCACGCCATCAACAACGGCGGCTACACCAACACCCGCATCGAGAAG
TACGAGGACGGCGGCGTGCTGCACGTGAGCTTCAGCTACCGCTACGAGGCCGGCCGCGTGATCGGCGACT
TCAAGGTGGTGGGCACCGGCTTCCCCGAGGACAGCGTGATCTTCACCGACAAGATCATCCGCAGCAACGC
CACCGTGGAGCACCTGCACCCCATGGGCGATAACGTGCTGGTGGGCAGCTTCGCCCGCACCTTCAGCCTG
CGCGACGGCGGCTACTACAGCTTCGTGGTGGACAGCCACATGCACTTCAAGAGCGCCATCCACCCCAGCA
TCCTGCAGAACGGGGGCCCCATGTTCGCCTTCCGCCGCGTGGAGGAGCTGCACAGCAACACCGAGCTGGG
CATCGTGGAGTACCAGCACGCCTTCAAGACCCCCATTGCCTTCGCCAGATCCCGCGCTCAGTCGTCCAAT
TCTGCCGTGGACGGCACCGCCGGACCCGGCTCCACCGGATCTCGCTAAGTCGACAATCAACCTCTGGATT
ACAAAATTTGTGAAAGATTGACTGGTATTCTTAACTATGTTGCTCCTTTTACGCTATGTGGATACGCTGC
TTTAATGCCTTTGTATCATGCTATTGCTTCCCGTATGGCTTTCATTTTCTCCTCCTTGTATAAATCCTGG
TTGCTGTCTCTTTATGAGGAGTTGTGGCCCGTTGTCAGGCAACGTGGCGTGGTGTGCACTGTGTTTGCTG
ACGCAACCCCCACTGGTTGGGGCATTGCCACCACCTGTCAGCTCCTTTCCGGGACTTTCGCTTTCCCCCT
CCCTATTGCCACGGCGGAACTCATCGCCGCCTGCCTTGCCCGCTGCTGGACAGGGGCTCGGCTGTTGGGC
ACTGACAATTCCGTGGTGTTGTCGGGGAAATCATCGTCCTTTCCTTGGCTGCTCGCCTGTGTTGCCACCT
GGATTCTGCGCGGGACGTCCTTCTGCTACGTCCCTTCGGCCCTCAATCCAGCGGACCTTCCTTCCCGCGG
CCTGCTGCCGGCTCTGCGGCCTCTTCCGCGTCTTCGCCTTCGCCCTCAGACGAGTCGGATCTCCCTTTGG
GCCGCCTCCCCGCCTGGTACCTTTAAGACCAATGACTTACAAGGCAGCTGTAGATCTTAGCCACTTTTTA
AAAGAAAAGGGGGGACTGGAAGGGCTAATTCACTCCCAACGAAGATAAGATCTGCTTTTTGCTTGTACTG
GGTCTCTCTGGTTAGACCAGATCTGAGCCTGGGAGCTCTCTGGCTAACTAGGGAACCCACTGCTTAAGCC
TCAATAAAGCTTGCCTTGAGTGCTTCAAGTAGTGTGTGCCCGTCTGTTGTGTGACTCTGGTAACTAGAGA
TCCCTCAGACCCTTTTAGTCAGTGTGGAAAATCTCTAGCAGTAGTAGTTCATGTCATCTTATTATTCAGT
ATTTATAACTTGCAAAGAAATGAATATCAGAGAGTGAGAGGAACTTGTTTATTGCAGCTTATAATGGTTA
CAAATAAAGCAATAGCATCACAAATTTCACAAATAAAGCATTTTTTTCACTGCATTCTAGTTGTGGTTTG
TCCAAACTCATCAATGTATCTTATCATGTCTGGCTCTAGCTATCCCGCCCCTAACTCCGCCCATCCCGCC
CCTAACTCCGCCCAGTTCCGCCCATTCTCCGCCCCATGGCTGACTAATTTTTTTTATTTATGCAGAGGCC
GAGGCCGCCTCGGCCTCTGAGCTATTCCAGAAGTAGTGAGGAGGCTTTTTTGGAGGCCTAGACTTTTGCA
GAGACCAAATTCGTAATCATGTCATAGCTGTTTCCTGTGTGAAATTGTTATCCGCTCACAATTCCACACA
ACATACGAGCCGGAAGCATAAAGTGTAAAGCCTGGGGTGCCTAATGAGTGAGCTAACTCACATTAATTGC
GTTGCGCTCACTGCCCGCTTTCCAGTCGGGAAACCTGTCGTGCCAGCTGCATTAATGAATCGGCCAACGC
GCGGGGAGAGGCGGTTTGCGTATTGGGCGCTCTTCCGCTTCCTCGCTCACTGACTCGCTGCGCTCGGTCG
TTCGGCTGCGGCGAGCGGTATCAGCTCACTCAAAGGCGGTAATACGGTTATCCACAGAATCAGGGGATAA
CGCAGGAAAGAACATGTGAGCAAAAGGCCAGCAAAAGGCCAGGAACCGTAAAAAGGCCGCGTTGCTGGCG
TTTTTCCATAGGCTCCGCCCCCCTGACGAGCATCACAAAAATCGACGCTCAAGTCAGAGGTGGCGAAACC
CGACAGGACTATAAAGATACCAGGCGTTTCCCCCTGGAAGCTCCCTCGTGCGCTCTCCTGTTCCGACCCT
GCCGCTTACCGGATACCTGTCCGCCTTTCTCCCTTCGGGAAGCGTGGCGCTTTCTCATAGCTCACGCTGT
AGGTATCTCAGTTCGGTGTAGGTCGTTCGCTCCAAGCTGGGCTGTGTGCACGAACCCCCCGTTCAGCCCG
ACCGCTGCGCCTTATCCGGTAACTATCGTCTTGAGTCCAACCCGGTAAGACACGACTTATCGCCACTGGC
AGCAGCCACTGGTAACAGGATTAGCAGAGCGAGGTATGTAGGCGGTGCTACAGAGTTCTTGAAGTGGTGG
CCTAACTACGGCTACACTAGAAGAACAGTATTTGGTATCTGCGCTCTGCTGAAGCCAGTTACCTTCGGAA
AAAGAGTTGGTAGCTCTTGATCCGGCAAACAAACCACCGCTGGTAGCGGTGGTTTTTTTGTTTGCAAGCA
GCAGATTACGCGCAGAAAAAAAGGATCTCAAGAAGATCCTTTGATCTTTTCTACGGGGTCTGACGCTCAG
TGGAACGAAAACTCACGTTAAGGGATTTTGGTCATGAGATTATCAAAAAGGATCTTCACCTAGATCCTTT
TAAATTAAAAATGAAGTTTTAAATCAATCTAAAGTATATATGAGTAAACTTGGTCTGACAGTTACCAATG
CTTAATCAGTGAGGCACCTATCTCAGCGATCTGTCTATTTCGTTCATCCATAGTTGCCTGACTCCCCGTC
GTGTAGATAACTACGATACGGGAGGGCTTACCATCTGGCCCCAGTGCTGCAATGATACCGCGAGACCCAC
GCTCACCGGCTCCAGATTTATCAGCAATAAACCAGCCAGCCGGAAGGGCCGAGCGCAGAAGTGGTCCTGC
AACTTTATCCGCCTCCATCCAGTCTATTAATTGTTGCCGGGAAGCTAGAGTAAGTAGTTCGCCAGTTAAT
AGTTTGCGCAACGTTGTTGCCATTGCTACAGGCATCGTGGTGTCACGCTCGTCGTTTGGTATGGCTTCAT
TCAGCTCCGGTTCCCAACGATCAAGGCGAGTTACATGATCCCCCATGTTGTGCAAAAAAGCGGTTAGCTC
CTTCGGTCCTCCGATCGTTGTCAGAAGTAAGTTGGCCGCAGTGTTATCACTCATGGTTATGGCAGCACTG
CATAATTCTCTTACTGTCATGCCATCCGTAAGATGCTTTTCTGTGACTGGTGAGTACTCAACCAAGTCAT
TCTGAGAATAGTGTATGCGGCGACCGAGTTGCTCTTGCCCGGCGTCAATACGGGATAATACCGCGCCACA
TAGCAGAACTTTAAAAGTGCTCATCATTGGAAAACGTTCTTCGGGGCGAAAACTCTCAAGGATCTTACCG
CTGTTGAGATCCAGTTCGATGTAACCCACTCGTGCACCCAACTGATCTTCAGCATCTTTTACTTTCACCA
GCGTTTCTGGGTGAGCAAAAACAGGAAGGCAAAATGCCGCAAAAAAGGGAATAAGGGCGACACGGAAATG
TTGAATACTCATACTCTTCCTTTTTCAATATTATTGAAGCATTTATCAGGGTTATTGTCTCATGAGCGGA
TACATATTTGAATGTATTTAGAAAAATAAACAAATAGGGGTTCCGCGCACATTTCCCCGAAAAGTGCCAC
CTGACGTCTAAGAAACCATTATTATCATGACATTAACCTATAAAAATAGGCGTATCACGAGGCCCTTTCG
TCTCGCGCGTTTCGGTGATGACGGTGAAAACCTCTGACACATGCAGCTCCCGGAGACGGTCACAGCTTGT
CTGTAAGCGGATGCCGGGAGCAGACAAGCCCGTCAGGGCGCGTCAGCGGGTGTTGGCGGGTGTCGGGGCT
GGCTTAACTATGCGGCATCAGAGCAGATTGTACTGAGAGTGCACCATATGCGGTGTGAAATACCGCACAG
ATGCGTAAGGAGAAAATACCGCATCAGGCGCCATTCGCCATTCAGGCTGCGCAACTGTTGGGAAGGGCGA
TCGGTGCGGGCCTCTTCGCTATTACGCCAGCTGGCGAAAGGGGGATGTGCTGCAAGGCGATTAAGTTGGG
TAACGCCAGGGTTTTCCCAGTCACGACGTTGTAAAACGACGGCCAGTGCCAAGCTGACGCG
